Addgene plasmid #77890: TESK1 gRNA (BRDN0001149431)
Purpose: 3rd generation lentiviral gRNA plasmid targeting human TESK1
Depositing lab: John Doench & David Root. Depositing organization: Broad Institute. Publication: Optimized sgRNA design to maximize activity and minimize off-target effects of CRISPR-Cas9. Doench JG, Fusi N, Sullender M, Hegde M, Vaimberg EW, Donovan KF, Smith I, Tothova Z, Wilen C, Orchard R, Virgin HW, Listgarten J, Root DE. Nat Biotechnol. 2016 Jan 18. doi: 10.1038/nbt.3437. PubMed 26780180.
Backbone
  Vector backbone: lentiGuide-Puro
  Backbone manufacturer: Zhang Lab (Addgene plasmid # 52963)
  Vector type: Mammalian Expression, Lentiviral, CRISPR
  Selectable markers: Puromycin
Growth in bacteria
  Bacterial resistance: Ampicillin, 100 μg/mL
  Growth temperature: 37°C
  Growth strain: DH5alpha
  Copy number: High Copy
Gene/Insert
  Gene/Insert name: TESK1 (alt names: TESK1; NM_006285.2)
  gRNA/shRNA sequence: GCTTGATCTTGCCACCCCTG
  Species: H. sapiens (human)
  Entrez Gene: TESK1
  Promoter: hU6
  Cloning method: Unknown
  Sequencing primers: 5′ U6-F; 3′ pS2-R
Terms and licenses: Academic/Nonprofit Terms; Industry Terms: Not Available to Industry
Depositor comments: The gRNA was designed to target the following Genbank reference sequence(s): NM_006285.2. Note that this plasmid does NOT contain Cas9. It should be used in conjunction with lentiCas9-Blast (Addgene #52962) or otherwise with cell lines already expressing Cas9. Browse the full kinome gRNA library at http://www.addgene.org/pooled-library/broadgpp-human-kinome/ or visit http://www.broadinstitute.org/rnai/public/ for detailed protocols and information.
How to cite: TESK1 gRNA (BRDN0001149431) was a gift from John Doench & David Root (Addgene plasmid # 77890 ; http://n2t.net/addgene:77890 ; RRID:Addgene_77890)
