[The description below was written by a language model from this plasmid's Addgene catalogue record and pLannotate feature annotations shown in this document.]
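Description:
TESK1 gRNA (BRDN0001149431) is a third-generation lentiviral CRISPR guide plasmid built on the lentiGuide-Puro backbone, carrying a single guide RNA directed against human TESK1 (designed against the NM_006285.2 transcript). It is propagated in E. coli as a high-copy plasmid through a ColE1/pUC-type origin with ampicillin selection from the β-lactamase gene. The bacterial backbone also retains an f1 origin, lac regulatory remnants, T7 and T3 promoters, and an SV40 origin and polyadenylation signal downstream of the viral cassette.

The transfer cassette is driven by an RSV promoter fused to a truncated HIV-1 5' LTR, which makes genomic RNA production Tat-independent, followed by the Ψ packaging signal, a gag fragment, the Rev response element for Rev-dependent nuclear export, and a cPPT/CTS element. The cassette ends in a U3-deleted, self-inactivating 3' LTR. Within this frame, a human U6 RNA polymerase III promoter transcribes the TESK1 spacer joined to the Streptococcus pyogenes Cas9 guide scaffold. A separate EF-1α promoter, annotated as core promoter plus intron A, expresses puromycin N-acetyltransferase for selection of transduced mammalian cells, with a WPRE to enhance transcript expression.

The plasmid does not encode Cas9, so it is meant to be used alongside a separate Cas9 vector such as lentiCas9-Blast or in cells that already express Cas9. Packaging also requires helper plasmids supplied in trans. The construct belongs to a human kinome guide collection associated with work on optimised sgRNA design, and it is suited to knocking out TESK1 in human cells.
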