Features (pLannotate 1.2.2; 29 found; start..end, strand, type, name):
     14..80      +  CDS            small t antigen (fragment): SV40 (simian virus 40) small t antigen
    106..317     +  promoter       EF-1α core promoter: core promoter for human elongation factor EF-1α
    318..1256    +  intron         EF-1α intron A: intron upstream of the start codon of human EF-1α
   1278..1877    +  CDS            PuroR (fragment): puromycin N-acetyltransferase; pac from Streptomyces; confers resistance to puromycin
   1893..2481    +  misc_feature   WPRE: woodchuck hepatitis virus posttranscriptional regulatory element
   2532..2551    +  misc_feature   cPPT/CTS (fragment): central polypurine tract and central termination sequence of HIV-1
   2553..2786    +  LTR            3' LTR (ΔU3): self-inactivating 3' long terminal repeat (LTR) from HIV-1
   2864..2985    +  polyA_signal   SV40 poly(A) signal: SV40 polyadenylation signal
   3025..3160    +  rep_origin     SV40 ori: SV40 origin of replication
   3181..3199    -  promoter       T7 promoter: promoter for bacteriophage T7 RNA polymerase
   3207..3362    +  CDS            lacZα (fragment): LacZα fragment of β-galactosidase; lacZ fragment
   3367..3795    +  rep_origin     f1 ori (sequence partly withheld): f1 bacteriophage origin of replication; arrow indicates direction of (+) strand synthesis
   3848..3952    +  promoter       AmpR promoter: bla
   3953..4813    +  CDS            AmpR: β-lactamase; bla; confers resistance to ampicillin, carbenicillin, and related antibiotics
   4984..5572    +  rep_origin     ori: high-copy-number ColE1/pMB1/pBR322/pUC origin of replication
   5755..5847    +  CDS            lacI (fragment): lac repressor; lacI; The lac repressor binds to the lac operator to inhibit transcription in E. coli. This inhibition can be relieved by adding lactose or isopropyl-β-D-thiogalactopyranoside (IPTG).
   5860..5881    +  protein_bind   CAP binding site: CAP binding activates transcription in the presence of cAMP. E. coli catabolite activator protein
   5896..5926    +  promoter       lac promoter: promoter for the E. coli lac operon
   5934..5950    +  protein_bind   lac operator: The lac repressor binds to the lac operator to inhibit transcription in E. coli. This inhibition can be relieved by adding lactose or isopropyl-β-D-thiogalactopyranoside (IPTG). lac repressor encoded by lacI
   5995..6013    +  promoter       T3 promoter: promoter for bacteriophage T3 RNA polymerase
   6041..6267    +  promoter       RSV promoter: Rous sarcoma virus enhancer/promoter
   6268..6448    +  LTR            5' LTR (truncated): truncated 5' long terminal repeat (LTR) from HIV-1
   6495..6620    +  misc_feature   HIV-1 Ψ: packaging signal of human immunodeficiency virus type 1
   6604..6967    +  CDS            HIV-1 gag (fragment): gag protein from human immunodeficiency virus 1; gag
   7113..7346    +  misc_feature   RRE: The Rev response element (RRE) of HIV-1 allows for Rev-dependent mRNA export from the nucleus to the cytoplasm.
   7723..7749    +  CDS            Rev (fragment): human immunodeficiency virus 1 (HIV-1) Rev protein; rev; enhances nuclear export of unspliced and incompletely spliced viral mRNAs
   7753..7993    +  promoter       U6 promoter: RNA polymerase III promoter for human U6 snRNA
   8023..8098    +  misc_RNA       gRNA scaffold: guide RNA scaffold for the Streptococcus pyogenes CRISPR/Cas9 system
   8154..8271    +  misc_feature   cPPT/CTS: central polypurine tract and central termination sequence of HIV-1
>Addgene plasmid #77890 | TESK1 gRNA (BRDN0001149431) | addgene full sequence | sequence record 188596 | Addgene Assembled Sequence
CCCGGGTGCAAAGATGGATAAAGTTTTAAACAGAGAGGAATCTTTGCAGCTAATGGACCTTCTAGGTCTT
GAAAGGAGTGGGAATTGGCTCCGGTGCCCGTCAGTGGGCAGAGCGCACATCGCCCACAGTCCCCGAGAAG
TTGGGGGGAGGGGTCGGCAATTGATCCGGTGCCTAGAGAAGGTGGCGCGGGGTAAACTGGGAAAGTGATG
TCGTGTACTGGCTCCGCCTTTTTCCCGAGGGTGGGGGAGAACCGTATATAAGTGCAGTAGTCGCCGTGAA
CGTTCTTTTTCGCAACGGGTTTGCCGCCAGAACACAGGTAAGTGCCGTGTGTGGTTCCCGCGGGCCTGGC
CTCTTTACGGGTTATGGCCCTTGCGTGCCTTGAATTACTTCCACCTGGCTGCAGTACGTGATTCTTGATC
CCGAGCTTCGGGTTGGAAGTGGGTGGGAGAGTTCGAGGCCTTGCGCTTAAGGAGCCCCTTCGCCTCGTGC
TTGAGTTGAGGCCTGGCCTGGGCGCTGGGGCCGCCGCGTGCGAATCTGGTGGCACCTTCGCGCCTGTCTC
GCTGCTTTCGATAAGTCTCTAGCCATTTAAAATTTTTGATGACCTGCTGCGACGCTTTTTTTCTGGCAAG
ATAGTCTTGTAAATGCGGGCCAAGATCTGCACACTGGTATTTCGGTTTTTGGGGCCGCGGGCGGCGACGG
GGCCCGTGCGTCCCAGCGCACATGTTCGGCGAGGCGGGGCCTGCGAGCGCGGCCACCGAGAATCGGACGG
GGGTAGTCTCAAGCTGGCCGGCCTGCTCTGGTGCCTGGCCTCGCGCCGCCGTGTATCGCCCCGCCCTGGG
CGGCAAGGCTGGCCCGGTCGGCACCAGTTGCGTGAGCGGAAAGATGGCCGCTTCCCGGCCCTGCTGCAGG
GAGCTCAAAATGGAGGACGCGGCGCTCGGGAGAGCGGGCGGGTGAGTCACCCACACAAAGGAAAAGGGCC
TTTCCGTCCTCAGCCGTCGCTTCATGTGACTCCACGGAGTACCGGGCGCCGTCCAGGCACCTCGATTAGT
TCTCGAGCTTTTGGAGTACGTCGTCTTTAGGTTGGGGGGAGGGGTTTTATGCGATGGAGTTTCCCCACAC
TGAGTGGGTGGAGACTGAAGTTAGGCCAGCTTGGCACTTGATGTAATTCTCCTTGGAATTTGCCCTTTTT
GAGTTTGGATCTTGGTTCATTCTCAAGCCTCAGACAGTGGTTCAAAGTTTTTTTCTTCCATTTCAGGTGT
CGTGACGTACGGCCACCATGACCGAGTACAAGCCCACGGTGCGCCTCGCCACCCGCGACGACGTCCCCAG
GGCCGTACGCACCCTCGCCGCCGCGTTCGCCGACTACCCCGCCACGCGCCACACCGTCGATCCGGACCGC
CACATCGAGCGGGTCACCGAGCTGCAAGAACTCTTCCTCACGCGCGTCGGGCTCGACATCGGCAAGGTGT
GGGTCGCGGACGACGGCGCCGCCGTGGCGGTCTGGACCACGCCGGAGAGCGTCGAAGCGGGGGCGGTGTT
CGCCGAGATCGGCCCGCGCATGGCCGAGTTGAGCGGTTCCCGGCTGGCCGCGCAGCAACAGATGGAAGGC
CTCCTGGCGCCGCACCGGCCCAAGGAGCCCGCGTGGTTCCTGGCCACCGTCGGAGTCTCGCCCGACCACC
AGGGCAAGGGTCTGGGCAGCGCCGTCGTGCTCCCCGGAGTGGAGGCGGCCGAGCGCGCCGGGGTGCCCGC
CTTCCTGGAGACCTCCGCGCCCCGCAACCTCCCCTTCTACGAGCGGCTCGGCTTCACCGTCACCGCCGAC
GTCGAGGTGCCCGAAGGACCGCGCACCTGGTGCATGACCCGCAAGCCCGGTGCCTGAACGCGTTAAGTCG
ACAATCAACCTCTGGATTACAAAATTTGTGAAAGATTGACTGGTATTCTTAACTATGTTGCTCCTTTTAC
GCTATGTGGATACGCTGCTTTAATGCCTTTGTATCATGCTATTGCTTCCCGTATGGCTTTCATTTTCTCC
TCCTTGTATAAATCCTGGTTGCTGTCTCTTTATGAGGAGTTGTGGCCCGTTGTCAGGCAACGTGGCGTGG
TGTGCACTGTGTTTGCTGACGCAACCCCCACTGGTTGGGGCATTGCCACCACCTGTCAGCTCCTTTCCGG
GACTTTCGCTTTCCCCCTCCCTATTGCCACGGCGGAACTCATCGCCGCCTGCCTTGCCCGCTGCTGGACA
GGGGCTCGGCTGTTGGGCACTGACAATTCCGTGGTGTTGTCGGGGAAATCATCGTCCTTTCCTTGGCTGC
TCGCCTGTGTTGCCACCTGGATTCTGCGCGGGACGTCCTTCTGCTACGTCCCTTCGGCCCTCAATCCAGC
GGACCTTCCTTCCCGCGGCCTGCTGCCGGCTCTGCGGCCTCTTCCGCGTCTTCGCCTTCGCCCTCAGACG
AGTCGGATCTCCCTTTGGGCCGCCTCCCCGCGTCGACTTTAAGACCAATGACTTACAAGGCAGCTGTAGA
TCTTAGCCACTTTTTAAAAGAAAAGGGGGGACTGGAAGGGCTAATTCACTCCCAACGAAGACAAGATCTG
CTTTTTGCTTGTACTGGGTCTCTCTGGTTAGACCAGATCTGAGCCTGGGAGCTCTCTGGCTAACTAGGGA
ACCCACTGCTTAAGCCTCAATAAAGCTTGCCTTGAGTGCTTCAAGTAGTGTGTGCCCGTCTGTTGTGTGA
CTCTGGTAACTAGAGATCCCTCAGACCCTTTTAGTCAGTGTGGAAAATCTCTAGCAGTACGTATAGTAGT
TCATGTCATCTTATTATTCAGTATTTATAACTTGCAAAGAAATGAATATCAGAGAGTGAGAGGAACTTGT
TTATTGCAGCTTATAATGGTTACAAATAAAGCAATAGCATCACAAATTTCACAAATAAAGCATTTTTTTC
ACTGCATTCTAGTTGTGGTTTGTCCAAACTCATCAATGTATCTTATCATGTCTGGCTCTAGCTATCCCGC
CCCTAACTCCGCCCATCCCGCCCCTAACTCCGCCCAGTTCCGCCCATTCTCCGCCCCATGGCTGACTAAT
TTTTTTTATTTATGCAGAGGCCGAGGCCGCCTCGGCCTCTGAGCTATTCCAGAAGTAGTGAGGAGGCTTT
TTTGGAGGCCTAGGGACGTACCCAATTCGCCCTATAGTGAGTCGTATTACGCGCGCTCACTGGCCGTCGT
TTTACAACGTCGTGACTGGGAAAACCCTGGCGTTACCCAACTTAATCGCCTTGCAGCACATCCCCCTTTC
GCCAGCTGGCGTAATAGCGAAGAGGCCCGCACCGATCGCCCTTCCCAACAGTTGCGCAGCCTGAATGGCG
AATGGG
[124 nt withheld, positions 3367-3490]
C
[91 nt withheld, positions 3492-3582]
A
[49 nt withheld, positions 3584-3632]
CCTTTGACGTTGGAGTCCACGTTCTTT
[37 nt withheld, positions 3660-3696]
ACCCTATCTCGGTCTATTCTTTTGATTTATAAGGGATTTTGCCGATTTCGGCCTATTGGTTAAAAAATGA
GCTGATTTAACAAAAATTTAACGCGAATTTTAACAAAATATTAACGCTTACAATTTAGGTGGCACTTTTC
GGGGAAATGTGCGCGGAACCCCTATTTGTTTATTTTTCTAAATACATTCAAATATGTATCCGCTCATGAG
ACAATAACCCTGATAAATGCTTCAATAATATTGAAAAAGGAAGAGTATGAGTATTCAACATTTCCGTGTC
GCCCTTATTCCCTTTTTTGCGGCATTTTGCCTTCCTGTTTTTGCTCACCCAGAAACGCTGGTGAAAGTAA
AAGATGCTGAAGATCAGTTGGGTGCACGAGTGGGTTACATCGAACTGGATCTCAACAGCGGTAAGATCCT
TGAGAGTTTTCGCCCCGAAGAACGTTTTCCAATGATGAGCACTTTTAAAGTTCTGCTATGTGGCGCGGTA
TTATCCCGTATTGACGCCGGGCAAGAGCAACTCGGTCGCCGCATACACTATTCTCAGAATGACTTGGTTG
AGTACTCACCAGTCACAGAAAAGCATCTTACGGATGGCATGACAGTAAGAGAATTATGCAGTGCTGCCAT
AACCATGAGTGATAACACTGCGGCCAACTTACTTCTGACAACGATCGGAGGACCGAAGGAGCTAACCGCT
TTTTTGCACAACATGGGGGATCATGTAACTCGCCTTGATCGTTGGGAACCGGAGCTGAATGAAGCCATAC
CAAACGACGAGCGTGACACCACGATGCCTGTAGCAATGGCAACAACGTTGCGCAAACTATTAACTGGCGA
ACTACTTACTCTAGCTTCCCGGCAACAATTAATAGACTGGATGGAGGCGGATAAAGTTGCAGGACCACTT
CTGCGCTCGGCCCTTCCGGCTGGCTGGTTTATTGCTGATAAATCTGGAGCCGGTGAGCGTGGGTCTCGCG
GTATCATTGCAGCACTGGGGCCAGATGGTAAGCCCTCCCGTATCGTAGTTATCTACACGACGGGGAGTCA
GGCAACTATGGATGAACGAAATAGACAGATCGCTGAGATAGGTGCCTCACTGATTAAGCATTGGTAACTG
TCAGACCAAGTTTACTCATATATACTTTAGATTGATTTAAAACTTCATTTTTAATTTAAAAGGATCTAGG
TGAAGATCCTTTTTGATAATCTCATGACCAAAATCCCTTAACGTGAGTTTTCGTTCCACTGAGCGTCAGA
CCCCGTAGAAAAGATCAAAGGATCTTCTTGAGATCCTTTTTTTCTGCGCGTAATCTGCTGCTTGCAAACA
AAAAAACCACCGCTACCAGCGGTGGTTTGTTTGCCGGATCAAGAGCTACCAACTCTTTTTCCGAAGGTAA
CTGGCTTCAGCAGAGCGCAGATACCAAATACTGTTCTTCTAGTGTAGCCGTAGTTAGGCCACCACTTCAA
GAACTCTGTAGCACCGCCTACATACCTCGCTCTGCTAATCCTGTTACCAGTGGCTGCTGCCAGTGGCGAT
AAGTCGTGTCTTACCGGGTTGGACTCAAGACGATAGTTACCGGATAAGGCGCAGCGGTCGGGCTGAACGG
GGGGTTCGTGCACACAGCCCAGCTTGGAGCGAACGACCTACACCGAACTGAGATACCTACAGCGTGAGCT
ATGAGAAAGCGCCACGCTTCCCGAAGGGAGAAAGGCGGACAGGTATCCGGTAAGCGGCAGGGTCGGAACA
GGAGAGCGCACGAGGGAGCTTCCAGGGGGAAACGCCTGGTATCTTTATAGTCCTGTCGGGTTTCGCCACC
TCTGACTTGAGCGTCGATTTTTGTGATGCTCGTCAGGGGGGCGGAGCCTATGGAAAAACGCCAGCAACGC
GGCCTTTTTACGGTTCCTGGCCTTTTGCTGGCCTTTTGCTCACATGTTCTTTCCTGCGTTATCCCCTGAT
TCTGTGGATAACCGTATTACCGCCTTTGAGTGAGCTGATACCGCTCGCCGCAGCCGAACGACCGAGCGCA
GCGAGTCAGTGAGCGAGGAAGCGGAAGAGCGCCCAATACGCAAACCGCCTCTCCCCGCGCGTTGGCCGAT
TCATTAATGCAGCTGGCACGACAGGTTTCCCGACTGGAAAGCGGGCAGTGAGCGCAACGCAATTAATGTG
AGTTAGCTCACTCATTAGGCACCCCAGGCTTTACACTTTATGCTTCCGGCTCGTATGTTGTGTGGAATTG
TGAGCGGATAACAATTTCACACAGGAAACAGCTATGACCATGATTACGCCAAGCGCGCAATTAACCCTCA
CTAAAGGGAACAAAAGCTGGAGCTGCAAGCTTAATGTAGTCTTATGCAATACTCTTGTAGTCTTGCAACA
TGGTAACGATGAGTTAGCAACATGCCTTACAAGGAGAGAAAAAGCACCGTGCATGCCGATTGGTGGAAGT
AAGGTGGTACGATCGTGCCTTATTAGGAAGGCAACAGACGGGTCTGACATGGATTGGACGAACCACTGAA
TTGCCGCATTGCAGAGATATTGTATTTAAGTGCCTAGCTCGATACATAAACGGGTCTCTCTGGTTAGACC
AGATCTGAGCCTGGGAGCTCTCTGGCTAACTAGGGAACCCACTGCTTAAGCCTCAATAAAGCTTGCCTTG
AGTGCTTCAAGTAGTGTGTGCCCGTCTGTTGTGTGACTCTGGTAACTAGAGATCCCTCAGACCCTTTTAG
TCAGTGTGGAAAATCTCTAGCAGTGGCGCCCGAACAGGGACTTGAAAGCGAAAGGGAAACCAGAGGAGCT
CTCTCGACGCAGGACTCGGCTTGCTGAAGCGCGCACGGCAAGAGGCGAGGGGCGGCGACTGGTGAGTACG
CCAAAAATTTTGACTAGCGGAGGCTAGAAGGAGAGAGATGGGTGCGAGAGCGTCAGTATTAAGCGGGGGA
GAATTAGATCGCGATGGGAAAAAATTCGGTTAAGGCCAGGGGGAAAGAAAAAATATAAATTAAAACATAT
AGTATGGGCAAGCAGGGAGCTAGAACGATTCGCAGTTAATCCTGGCCTGTTAGAAACATCAGAAGGCTGT
AGACAAATACTGGGACAGCTACAACCATCCCTTCAGACAGGATCAGAAGAACTTAGATCATTATATAATA
CAGTAGCAACCCTCTATTGTGTGCATCAAAGGATAGAGATAAAAGACACCAAGGAAGCTTTAGACAAGAT
AGAGGAAGAGCAAAACAAAAGTAAGACCACCGCACAGCAAGCGGCCGCTGATCTTCAGACCTGGAGGAGG
AGATATGAGGGACAATTGGAGAAGTGAATTATATAAATATAAAGTAGTAAAAATTGAACCATTAGGAGTA
GCACCCACCAAGGCAAAGAGAAGAGTGGTGCAGAGAGAAAAAAGAGCAGTGGGAATAGGAGCTTTGTTCC
TTGGGTTCTTGGGAGCAGCAGGAAGCACTATGGGCGCAGCGTCAATGACGCTGACGGTACAGGCCAGACA
ATTATTGTCTGGTATAGTGCAGCAGCAGAACAATTTGCTGAGGGCTATTGAGGCGCAACAGCATCTGTTG
CAACTCACAGTCTGGGGCATCAAGCAGCTCCAGGCAAGAATCCTGGCTGTGGAAAGATACCTAAAGGATC
AACAGCTCCTGGGGATTTGGGGTTGCTCTGGAAAACTCATTTGCACCACTGCTGTGCCTTGGAATGCTAG
TTGGAGTAATAAATCTCTGGAACAGATTTGGAATCACACGACCTGGATGGAGTGGGACAGAGAAATTAAC
AATTACACAAGCTTAATACACTCCTTAATTGAAGAATCGCAAAACCAGCAAGAAAAGAATGAACAAGAAT
TATTGGAATTAGATAAATGGGCAAGTTTGTGGAATTGGTTTAACATAACAAATTGGCTGTGGTATATAAA
ATTATTCATAATGATAGTAGGAGGCTTGGTAGGTTTAAGAATAGTTTTTGCTGTACTTTCTATAGTGAAT
AGAGTTAGGCAGGGATATTCACCATTATCGTTTCAGACCCACCTCCCAACCCCGAGGGGACCCAGAGAGG
GCCTATTTCCCATGATTCCTTCATATTTGCATATACGATACAAGGCTGTTAGAGAGATAATTAGAATTAA
TTTGACTGTAAACACAAAGATATTAGTACAAAATACGTGACGTAGAAAGTAATAATTTCTTGGGTAGTTT
GCAGTTTTAAAATTATGTTTTAAAATGGACTATCATATGCTTACCGTAACTTGAAAGTATTTCGATTTCT
TGGCTTTATATATCTTGTGGAAAGGACGAAACACCGGCTTGATCTTGCCACCCCTGGTTTTAGAGCTAGA
AATAGCAAGTTAAAATAAGGCTAGTCCGTTATCAACTTGAAAAAGTGGCACCGAGTCGGTGCTTTTTTAA
GCTTGGCGTAACTAGATCTTGAGACAAATGGCAGTATTCATCCACAATTTTAAAAGAAAAGGGGGGATTG
GGGGGTACAGTGCAGGGGAAAGAATAGTAGACATAATAGCAACAGACATACAAACTAAAGAATTACAAAA
ACAAATTACAAAAATTCAAAATTTTCGGGTTTATTACAGGGACAGCAGAGATCCACTTTGGCGCCGGCTC
GAGGGGG
