>Addgene plasmid #77890 | TESK1 gRNA (BRDN0001149431) | depositor partial sequence | sequence record 145350 | Target Sequence
GCTTGATCTTGCCACCCCTG
