>Addgene plasmid #77890 | TESK1 gRNA (BRDN0001149431) | addgene partial sequence | sequence record 188595 | hU6-F
GAAAGTAATAATTTCTTGGGTAGTTTGCAGTTTTAAAATTATGTTTTAAAATGGACTATCATATGCTTAC
CGTAACTTGAAAGTATTTCGATTTCTTGGCTTTATATATCTTGTGGAAAGGACGAAACACCGGCTTGATC
TTGCCACCCCTGGTTTTAGAGCTAGAAATAGCAAGTTAAAATAAGGCTAGTCCGTTATCAACTTGAAAAA
GTGGCACCGAGTCGGTGCTTTTTTAAGCTTGGCGTAACTAGATCTTGAGACAAATGGCAGTATTCATCCA
CAATTTTAAAAGAAAAGGGGGGATTGGGGGGTACAGTGCAGGGGAAAGAATAGTAGACATAATAGCAACA
GACATACAAACTAAAGAATTACAAAAACAAATTACAAAAATTCAAAATTTTCGGGTTTATTACAGGGACA
GCAGAGATCCACTTTGGCGCCGGCTCGAGGGGGCCCGGGTGCAAAGATGGATAAAGTTTTAAACAGAGAG
GAATCTTTGCAGCTAATGGACCTTCTAGGTCTTGAAAGGAGTGGGAATTGGCTCCGGTGCCCGTCAGTGG
GCAGAGCGCA
